Addgene plasmid #13002: pBS hTSP-5
Depositing lab: Jack Lawler. Depositing organization: Beth Israel Deaconess Medical Center. Publication: Characterization of human and mouse cartilage oligomeric matrix protein. Newton G, Weremowicz S, Morton CC, Copeland NG, Gilbert DJ, Jenkins NA, Lawler J. Genomics. 1994 Dec . 24(3):435-9. 10.1006/geno.1994.1649 PubMed 7713493.
Backbone
  Vector backbone: pBluescript KS
  Backbone size w/o insert (bp): 3000
  Vector type: Bacterial Expression
Growth in bacteria
  Bacterial resistance: Ampicillin, 100 μg/mL
  Growth temperature: 37°C
  Growth strain: XL1 Blue
  Copy number: High Copy
Gene/Insert
  Gene/Insert name: COMP (alt names: TSP-5; TSP5)
  Species: H. sapiens (human)
  Insert size (bp): 2400
  Entrez Gene: COMP (a.k.a. CTS2, EDM1, EPD1, MED, PSACH, THBS5, TSP-5, TSP5)
  Cloning method: Restriction Enzyme; 5′ cloning site EcoRI (not destroyed); 3′ cloning site EcoRI (not destroyed)
  Sequencing primers: 5′ T3; 3′ T7
Terms and licenses: Academic/Nonprofit Terms; Industry Terms: Not Available to Industry
Depositor comments: Includes complete coding region.
How to cite: pBS hTSP-5 was a gift from Jack Lawler (Addgene plasmid # 13002 ; http://n2t.net/addgene:13002 ; RRID:Addgene_13002)
