[The description below was written by a language model from this plasmid's Addgene catalogue record.]
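Description:
pBS hTSP-5 is a cDNA clone of human cartilage oligomeric matrix protein (COMP, also known as thrombospondin-5, TSP-5 or THBS5) carried in the pBluescript KS phagemid cloning vector. The backbone is about 3 kb and the insert about 2.4 kb. According to the depositor, the insert includes the complete coding region. The plasmid is maintained in E. coli at high copy number and selected with ampicillin. No feature table accompanies the record, so individual backbone elements are not documented here. pBluescript-type vectors generally carry a pUC-derived origin, an f1 origin for single-stranded DNA production, and a multiple cloning site within a lacZα fragment.

The COMP cDNA was inserted as an EcoRI fragment, with EcoRI sites preserved at both ends, so the whole insert can be released again by a single EcoRI digest. Because the same enzyme was used at both junctions, the cloning is non-directional, and the record does not state the orientation of the insert relative to the vector. T3 and T7 are listed as the 5′ and 3′ sequencing primers, reflecting the phage promoter sites that flank the polylinker in this backbone. These sites can in principle also be used for in vitro transcription of sense or antisense RNA.

The catalogue classifies the plasmid as a bacterial expression vector, but the record describes no dedicated expression promoter, tags, fusion partners or reporter. It is best understood as a source clone from work characterizing human and mouse COMP, suited to sequencing, probe generation and subcloning of the coding region into expression vectors.
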