>Addgene plasmid #13002 | pBS hTSP-5 | addgene partial sequence | sequence record 101507 | T3 5'-GCAATTAACCCTCACTAAAGG-3'
GGTATCGATAAGCTTGATATCGAATTCCAGCAGCCACCCAGCTCCCCGCCACCGCCATGGTCCCCGACAC
CGCCTGCGTTCTTCTGCTCACCCTGGCTGCCCTCGGCGCGTCCGGACAGGGCCAGAGCCCGTTGGGCTCA
GACCTGGGCCCGCAGATGCTTCGGGAACTGCAGGAAACCAACGCGGCGCTGCAGGACGTGCGGGAGCTGC
TGCGGCAGCAGGTCAGGGAGATCACGTTCCTGAAAAACACGGTGATGGAGTGTGACGCGTGCGGGATGCA
GCAGTCAGTACGCACCGGCCTACCCAGCGTGCGGCCCCTGCTCCACTGCGCGCCCGGCTTCTGCTTCCCC
GGCGTGGCCTGCATCCAGACGGAGAGCGGCGCGCGCTGCGGCCCCTGCCCCGCGGGCTTCACGGGCAACG
GCTCGCACTGCACCGACGTCAACGAGTGCAACGCCCACCCCTGCTTCCCCCGAGTCCGCTGTATCAACAC
CAGCCCGGGGTTCCGCTGCGAGGCTTGCCCGCCGGGGTACAGCGGCCCCACCCACCAGGGCGTGGGGCTG
GCTTTCGCCAAGGCCAACAAGCAGGTTTGCACGGACATCAACGAGTGTGAGACCGGGCAACATAACTGCG
TCCCCAACTCCGTGTGCATCAACACCCGGGGCTCCTTCCAGTGCGGCCCGTGCCAGCCCGGCTTCGTGGG
CGACCAGGCGTCCGGCTGCCAGCGGCGCGCACAGCGCTTCTGCCCCGACGGCTCGCCCAGCGAGTGCCAC
GAGCATGCAGACTGCGTCCTAGAGCGCGATGGCTCGCGGTCGTGCGTGTGTGCCGTTGGCTGGGCCGGCA
ACGGGATCCTCTGTGGTCGCGACACTGA
