>Addgene plasmid #13002 | pBS hTSP-5 | addgene partial sequence | sequence record 101510 | M13pUC-Fwd 5'-CCCAGTCACGACGTTGTAAAACG-3'
GACTCACTATAGGGCGAATTGGAGCTCCACCGCGGTGGCGGCCGCTCTAGAACTAGTGGATCCCCCGGGC
TGCAGGAATTCCACAACTCAACGGCTACATAGAAAAATCCACCCCTTACGAGTGCGGCTTCGACCCTATA
TCCCCCATTTTTTTTTTTTTTTTTTTTTTTTTTCCCTGCACACACACTTTATTTTGTCCTCTCTGAGCCC
TTCTCACTTCCCCCTCAGGACGGCCACCCCTTGGGGCTGGGTGCANAGCCCCCATCCAGCCGCGGTGAGG
GTGGCTGTCATCCGGCGGGTCCTCACCCTGGTCCCTAGGCTTGCCGCAGCTGATGGGTCTCATAGTCCTC
TGGGATGGTGTCATTGCAGCGGTAACGCAGGTTGGCCCA
